Addgene plasmid #99656: dSp-p65 (100-261)
Purpose: Expresses dSp Cas9 fused to truncated p65 activation domain
Depositing lab: George Church. Depositing organization: Harvard Medical School. Publication: Rational design of a compact CRISPR-Cas9 activator for AAV-mediated delivery. Vora S, Cheng J, Xiao R, VanDusen NJ, Quintino L, Pu WT, Vandenberghe LH, Chavez A, Church G. bioRxiv 2018. 298620 10.1101/298620.
Backbone
  Vector backbone: pBR322
  Vector type: Mammalian Expression
Growth in bacteria
  Bacterial resistance: Ampicillin, 100 μg/mL
  Growth temperature: 37°C
  Growth strain: DH5alpha
  Copy number: Low Copy
Gene/Insert
  Gene/Insert name: dCas9
  Species: Synthetic
  Mutation: dead Cas9
  Tag / fusion protein: truncated p65 activation domain (100-261) (C terminal on insert)
  Cloning method: Restriction Enzyme; 5′ cloning site unknown (unknown if destroyed); 3′ cloning site unknown (unknown if destroyed)
Terms and licenses: Academic/Nonprofit Terms; Industry Terms: Not Available to Industry
Depositor comments: Please visit https://doi.org/10.1101/298620 for bioRxiv preprint.
How to cite: dSp-p65 (100-261) was a gift from George Church (Addgene plasmid # 99656 ; http://n2t.net/addgene:99656 ; RRID:Addgene_99656)
