[The description below was written by a language model from this plasmid's Addgene catalogue record, the feature table of its GenBank file and pLannotate feature annotations shown in this document.]
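Description:
dSp-p65 (100-261) is a 7.8 kb mammalian expression plasmid that produces a nuclease-dead Streptococcus pyogenes Cas9 fused at its C terminus to a truncated portion of the p65 (RELA) transcriptional activation domain. The catalogue lists the backbone as pBR322 and the copy number as low, whereas the accompanying GenBank record is titled as a pcDNA3.3 TOPO TA derivative and the sequence annotation calls a ColE1/pMB1-family origin of the high-copy type; the record does not resolve this difference. In bacteria the plasmid is maintained through that origin and selected with ampicillin via the β-lactamase gene and its own promoter, and a fragment of the pBR322 bom region is also detected. No mammalian selection marker is annotated.

The expression cassette is driven by the human cytomegalovirus immediate early enhancer and promoter. Downstream lies the dCas9 coding sequence, matched by annotation to the Cas9m4 variant carrying the D10A, D839A, H840A and N863A substitutions. These abolish DNA cleavage but preserve guide-RNA-directed DNA binding. This is followed, after short unlabelled linker features in the GenBank table, by a RELA fragment corresponding to the truncated p65 segment named in the construct title. An HSV thymidine kinase polyadenylation signal terminates the transcript. No guide RNA cassette is annotated, so a guide would have to be supplied from a separate construct.

When targeted to a promoter by a guide RNA, the fusion recruits transcriptional machinery to activate the nearby gene. The associated work concerns the rational design of a compact CRISPR-Cas9 activator small enough for AAV delivery, so this plasmid most likely served to test how a shortened p65 domain performs as an activator, although it contains no AAV elements itself.
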