LOCUS       Exported 7798 bp ds-DNA circular SYN 10-AUG-2017
DEFINITION  pcDNA3.3 TOPO TA.
ACCESSION   urn.local...3pz935c-p
VERSION     .
KEYWORDS    .
SOURCE      synthetic DNA construct
  ORGANISM  synthetic DNA construct
REFERENCE   1 (bases 1 to 7798)
  AUTHORS   .
  TITLE     Direct Submission
  JOURNAL   Exported Aug 23, 2017 from SnapGene 4.0.3 http://www.snapgene.com
FEATURES             Location/Qualifiers
     source          1..7798
                     /organism="synthetic DNA construct"
                     /mol_type="other DNA"
     promoter        51..627
     misc_feature    130..417
     misc_feature    584..604
     promoter        585..654
     promoter        597..716
     misc_feature    628..647
     misc_feature    742..747
     misc_feature    748..4863
     misc_feature    4864..4884
     misc_feature    4885..4896
     misc_feature    complement(4890..4896)
                     /label=Geneious type: primer_bind_reverse
     misc_feature    4897..5400
     primer_bind     5401..5435
     misc_feature    5404..5405
                     /label=Geneious type: Editing History Replacement
     primer_bind     5406..5435
     terminator      5439..5708
     rep_origin      complement(5843..6052)
                     /direction=LEFT
     rep_origin      complement(6055..6462)
                     /direction=LEFT
     gene            complement(6617..7477)
                     /gene="Ampicillin"
                     /label=Ampicillin
     promoter        complement(7519..7547)
ORIGIN
        1 gttaggcgtt ttgcgctgct tcgcgatgta cgggccagat atacgcgttg acattgatta
       61 ttgactagtt attaatagta atcaattacg gggtcattag ttcatagccc atatatggag
      121 ttccgcgtta cataacttac ggtaaatggc ccgcctggct gaccgcccaa cgacccccgc
      181 ccattgacgt caataatgac gtatgttccc atagtaacgc caatagggac tttccattga
      241 cgtcaatggg tggagtattt acggtaaact gcccacttgg cagtacatca agtgtatcat
      301 atgccaagta cgccccctat tgacgtcaat gacggtaaat ggcccgcctg gcattatgcc
      361 cagtacatga ccttatggga ctttcctact tggcagtaca tctacgtatt agtcatcgct
      421 attaccatgg tgatgcggtt ttggcagtac atcaatgggc gtggatagcg gtttgactca
      481 cggggatttc caagtctcca ccccattgac gtcaatggga gtttgttttg gcaccaaaat
      541 caacgggact ttccaaaatg tcgtaacaac tccgccccat tgacgcaaat gggcggtagg
      601 cgtgtacggt gggaggtcta tataagcaga gctcgtttag tgaaccgtca gatcgcctgg
      661 agacgccatc cacgctgttt tgacctccat agaagacacc gggaccgatc cagcctccgg
      721 actctagagg atcgaaccct tgccaccatg gacaagaagt actccattgg gctcgctatc
      781 ggcacaaaca gcgtcggctg ggccgtcatt acggacgagt acaaggtgcc gagcaaaaaa
      841 ttcaaagttc tgggcaatac cgatcgccac agcataaaga agaacctcat tggcgccctc
      901 ctgttcgact ccggggagac ggccgaagcc acgcggctca aaagaacagc acggcgcaga
      961 tatacccgca gaaagaatcg gatctgctac ctgcaggaga tctttagtaa tgagatggct
     1021 aaggtggatg actctttctt ccataggctg gaggagtcct ttttggtgga ggaggataaa
     1081 aagcacgagc gccacccaat ctttggcaat atcgtggacg aggtggcgta ccatgaaaag
     1141 tacccaacca tatatcatct gaggaagaag cttgtagaca gtactgataa ggctgacttg
     1201 cggttgatct atctcgcgct ggcgcatatg atcaaatttc ggggacactt cctcatcgag
     1261 ggggacctga acccagacaa cagcgatgtc gataaactct ttatccaact ggttcagact
     1321 tacaatcagc ttttcgaaga gaacccgatc aacgcatccg gagttgacgc caaagcaatc
     1381 ctgagcgcta ggctgtccaa atcccggcgg ctcgaaaacc tcatcgcaca gctccctggg
     1441 gagaagaaga acggcctgtt tggtaatctt atcgccctgt cactcgggct gacccccaac
     1501 tttaaatcta acttcgacct ggccgaagat gccaagcttc aactgagcaa agacacctac
     1561 gatgatgatc tcgacaatct gctggcccag atcggcgacc agtacgcaga cctttttttg
     1621 gcggcaaaga acctgtcaga cgccattctg ctgagtgata ttctgcgagt gaacacggag
     1681 atcaccaaag ctccgctgag cgctagtatg atcaagcgct atgatgagca ccaccaagac
     1741 ttgactttgc tgaaggccct tgtcagacag caactgcctg agaagtacaa ggaaattttc
     1801 ttcgatcagt ctaaaaatgg ctacgccgga tacattgacg gcggagcaag ccaggaggaa
     1861 ttttacaaat ttattaagcc catcttggaa aaaatggacg gcaccgagga gctgctggta
     1921 aagcttaaca gagaagatct gttgcgcaaa cagcgcactt tcgacaatgg aagcatcccc
     1981 caccagattc acctgggcga actgcacgct atcctcaggc ggcaagagga tttctacccc
     2041 tttttgaaag ataacaggga aaagattgag aaaatcctca catttcggat accctactat
     2101 gtaggccccc tcgcccgggg aaattccaga ttcgcgtgga tgactcgcaa atcagaagag
     2161 accatcactc cctggaactt cgaggaagtc gtggataagg gggcctctgc ccagtccttc
     2221 atcgaaagga tgactaactt tgataaaaat ctgcctaacg aaaaggtgct tcctaaacac
     2281 tctctgctgt acgagtactt cacagtttat aacgagctca ccaaggtcaa atacgtcaca
     2341 gaagggatga gaaagccagc attcctgtct ggagagcaga agaaagctat cgtggacctc
     2401 ctcttcaaga cgaaccggaa agttaccgtg aaacagctca aagaagacta tttcaaaaag
     2461 attgaatgtt tcgactctgt tgaaatcagc ggagtggagg atcgcttcaa cgcatccctg
     2521 ggaacgtatc acgatctcct gaaaatcatt aaagacaagg acttcctgga caatgaggag
     2581 aacgaggaca ttcttgagga cattgtcctc acccttacgt tgtttgaaga tagggagatg
     2641 attgaagaac gcttgaaaac ttacgctcat ctcttcgacg acaaagtcat gaaacagctc
     2701 aagaggcgcc gatatacagg atgggggcgg ctgtcaagaa aactgatcaa tgggatccga
     2761 gacaagcaga gtggaaagac aatcctggat tttcttaagt ccgatggatt tgccaaccgg
     2821 aacttcatgc agttgatcca tgatgactct ctcaccttta aggaggacat ccagaaagca
     2881 caagtttctg gccaggggga cagtcttcac gagcacatcg ctaatcttgc aggtagccca
     2941 gctatcaaaa agggaatact gcagaccgtt aaggtcgtgg atgaactcgt caaagtaatg
     3001 ggaaggcata agcccgagaa tatcgttatc gagatggccc gagagaacca aactacccag
     3061 aagggacaga agaacagtag ggaaaggatg aagaggattg aagagggtat aaaagaactg
     3121 gggtcccaaa tccttaagga acacccagtt gaaaacaccc agcttcagaa tgagaagctc
     3181 tacctgtact acctgcagaa cggcagggac atgtacgtgg atcaggaact ggacatcaat
     3241 cggctctccg actacgacgt ggctgctatc gtgccccagt cttttctcaa agatgattct
     3301 attgataata aagtgttgac aagatccgat aaagctagag ggaagagtga taacgtcccc
     3361 tcagaagaag ttgtcaagaa aatgaaaaat tattggcggc agctgctgaa cgccaaactg
     3421 atcacacaac ggaagttcga taatctgact aaggctgaac gaggtggcct gtctgagttg
     3481 gataaagccg gcttcatcaa aaggcagctt gttgagacac gccagatcac caagcacgtg
     3541 gcccaaattc tcgattcacg catgaacacc aagtacgatg aaaatgacaa actgattcga
     3601 gaggtgaaag ttattactct gaagtctaag ctggtctcag atttcagaaa ggactttcag
     3661 ttttataagg tgagagagat caacaattac caccatgcgc atgatgccta cctgaatgca
     3721 gtggtaggca ctgcacttat caaaaaatat cccaagcttg aatctgaatt tgtttacgga
     3781 gactataaag tgtacgatgt taggaaaatg atcgcaaagt ctgagcagga aataggcaag
     3841 gccaccgcta agtacttctt ttacagcaat attatgaatt ttttcaagac cgagattaca
     3901 ctggccaatg gagagattcg gaagcgacca cttatcgaaa caaacggaga aacaggagaa
     3961 atcgtgtggg acaagggtag ggatttcgcg acagtccgga aggtcctgtc catgccgcag
     4021 gtgaacatcg ttaaaaagac cgaagtacag accggaggct tctccaagga aagtatcctc
     4081 ccgaaaagga acagcgacaa gctgatcgca cgcaaaaaag attgggaccc caagaaatac
     4141 ggcggattcg attctcctac agtcgcttac agtgtactgg ttgtggccaa agtggagaaa
     4201 gggaagtcta aaaaactcaa aagcgtcaag gaactgctgg gcatcacaat catggagcga
     4261 tcaagcttcg aaaaaaaccc catcgacttt ctcgaggcga aaggatataa agaggtcaaa
     4321 aaagacctca tcattaagct tcccaagtac tctctctttg agcttgaaaa cggccggaaa
     4381 cgaatgctcg ctagtgcggg cgagctgcag aaaggtaacg agctggcact gccctctaaa
     4441 tacgttaatt tcttgtatct ggccagccac tatgaaaagc tcaaagggtc tcccgaagat
     4501 aatgagcaga agcagctgtt cgtggaacaa cacaaacact accttgatga gatcatcgag
     4561 caaataagcg aattctccaa aagagtgatc ctcgccgacg ctaacctcga taaggtgctt
     4621 tctgcttaca ataagcacag ggataagccc atcagggagc aggcagaaaa cattatccac
     4681 ttgtttactc tgaccaactt gggcgcgcct gcagccttca agtacttcga caccaccata
     4741 gacagaaagc ggtacacctc tacaaaggag gtcctggacg ccacactgat tcatcagtca
     4801 attacggggc tctatgaaac aagaatcgac ctctctcagc tcggtggaga cagcagggct
     4861 gaccccaaga agaagaggaa ggtgagtggt ggaggaagtg gcgggtcagg gtcggtgctg
     4921 cctcaggctc ctgctcctgc accagctcca gccatggtgt ctgcactggc tcaggcacca
     4981 gcacccgtgc ctgtgctggc tcctggacct ccacaggctg tggctccacc agcccctaaa
     5041 cctacacagg ccggcgaggg cacactgtct gaagctctgc tgcagctgca gttcgacgac
     5101 gaggatctgg gagccctgct gggaaacagc accgatcctg ccgtgttcac cgacctggcc
     5161 agcgtggaca acagcgagtt ccagcagctg ctgaaccagg gcatccctgt ggcccctcac
     5221 accaccgagc ccatgctgat ggaatacccc gaggccatca cccggctcgt gacaggcgct
     5281 cagaggcctc ctgatccagc tcctgcccct ctgggagcac caggcctgcc taatggactg
     5341 ctgtctggcg acgaggactt cagctctatc gccgatatgg atttctcagc cttgctgtag
     5401 aagaattcga tccctaccgg ttagtaatga gtttaaacgg gggaggctaa ctgaaacacg
     5461 gaaggagaca ataccggaag gaacccgcgc tatgacggca ataaaaagac agaataaaac
     5521 gcacgggtgt tgggtcgttt gttcataaac gcggggttcg gtcccagggc tggcactctg
     5581 tcgatacccc accgagaccc cattggggcc aatacgcccg cgtttcttcc ttttccccac
     5641 cccacccccc aagttcgggt gaaggcccag ggctcgcagc caacgtcggg gcggcaggcc
     5701 ctccatagtc ggtcgttcgg ctgcggcgag cggtatcagc tcactcaaag gcggtaatac
     5761 ggttatccac agaatcaggg gataacgcag gaaagaacat gtgagcaaaa ggccagcaaa
     5821 aggccaggaa ccgtaaaaag gccgcgttgc tggcgttttt ccataggctc cgcccccctg
     5881 acgagcatca caaaaatcga cgctcaagtc agaggtggcg aaacccgaca ggactataaa
     5941 gataccaggc gtttccccct ggaagctccc tcgtgcgctc tcctgttccg accctgccgc
     6001 ttaccggata cctgtccgcc tttctccctt cgggaagcgt ggcgctttct catagctcac
     6061 gctgtaggta tctcagttcg gtgtaggtcg ttcgctccaa gctgggctgt gtgcacgaac
     6121 cccccgttca gcccgaccgc tgcgccttat ccggtaacta tcgtcttgag tccaacccgg
     6181 taagacacga cttatcgcca ctggcagcag ccactggtaa caggattagc agagcgaggt
     6241 atgtaggcgg tgctacagag ttcttgaagt ggtggcctaa ctacggctac actagaagga
     6301 cagtatttgg tatctgcgct ctgctgaagc cagttacctt cggaaaaaga gttggtagct
     6361 cttgatccgg caaacaaacc accgctggta gcggtggttt ttttgtttgc aagcagcaga
     6421 ttacgcgcag aaaaaaagga tctcaagaag atcctttgat cttttctacg gggtctgacg
     6481 ctcagtggaa cgaaaactca cgttaaggga ttttggtcat gagattatca aaaaggatct
     6541 tcacctagat ccttttaaat taaaaatgaa gttttaaatc aatctaaagt atatatgagt
     6601 aaacttggtc tgacagttac caatgcttaa tcagtgaggc acctatctca gcgatctgtc
     6661 tatttcgttc atccatagtt gcctgactcc ccgtcgtgta gataactacg atacgggagg
     6721 gcttaccatc tggccccagt gctgcaatga taccgcgaga cccacgctca ccggctccag
     6781 atttatcagc aataaaccag ccagccggaa gggccgagcg cagaagtggt cctgcaactt
     6841 tatccgcctc catccagtct attaattgtt gccgggaagc tagagtaagt agttcgccag
     6901 ttaatagttt gcgcaacgtt gttgccattg ctacaggcat cgtggtgtca cgctcgtcgt
     6961 ttggtatggc ttcattcagc tccggttccc aacgatcaag gcgagttaca tgatccccca
     7021 tgttgtgcaa aaaagcggtt agctccttcg gtcctccgat cgttgtcaga agtaagttgg
     7081 ccgcagtgtt atcactcatg gttatggcag cactgcataa ttctcttact gtcatgccat
     7141 ccgtaagatg cttttctgtg actggtgagt actcaaccaa gtcattctga gaatagtgta
     7201 tgcggcgacc gagttgctct tgcccggcgt caatacggga taataccgcg ccacatagca
     7261 gaactttaaa agtgctcatc attggaaaac gttcttcggg gcgaaaactc tcaaggatct
     7321 taccgctgtt gagatccagt tcgatgtaac ccactcgtgc acccaactga tcttcagcat
     7381 cttttacttt caccagcgtt tctgggtgag caaaaacagg aaggcaaaat gccgcaaaaa
     7441 agggaataag ggcgacacgg aaatgttgaa tactcatact cttccttttt caatattatt
     7501 gaagcattta tcagggttat tgtctcatga gcggatacat atttgaatgt atttagaaaa
     7561 ataaacaaat aggggttccg cgcacatttc cccgaaaagt gccacctgac gtcgacggat
     7621 cgggagatct cccgatcccc tatggtcgac tctcagtaca atctgctctg atgccgcata
     7681 gttaagccag tatctgctcc ctgcttgtgt gttggaggtc gctgagtagt gcgcgagcaa
     7741 aatttaagct acaacaaggc aaggcttgac cgacaattgc atgaagaatc tgcttagg
//
