Features (pLannotate 1.2.2; 10 found; start..end, strand, type, name):
    110..489     +  enhancer       CMV enhancer: human cytomegalovirus immediate early enhancer
    490..693     +  promoter       CMV promoter: human cytomegalovirus (CMV) immediate early promoter
    808..4911    +  CDS            Cas9m4: catalytically dead mutant of the Cas9 endonuclease from the Streptococcus pyogenes Type II CRISPR/Cas system RNA-guided DNA-binding protein that lacks endonuclease activity due to the mutations D10A, D839A, H840A, and N863A (Mali et al., 2013)
   5080..5457    +  CDS            RELA (fragment): TF65_HUMAN - Also known as NFKB3. Experimental evidence at protein level: Swiss-Prot protein existence level 1. NF-kappa-B is a pleiotropic transcription factor present in almost all cell types and is the endpoint of a series of signal transduction events that are initiated by a vast array of stimuli related to many biological processes such as inflammation, immunity, differentiation, cell growth, tumorigenesis and apoptosis. NF-kappa-B is a homo- or heterodimeric complex formed by the Rel-like domain- containing proteins RELA/p65, RELB, NFKB1/p105, NFKB1/p50, REL and NFKB2/p52. The heterodime
   5556..5604    +  polyA_signal   HSV TK poly(A) signal: herpes simplex virus thymidine kinase polyadenylation signal (Cole and Stacy, 1985)
   5695..5711    -  polyA_signal   bGH poly(A) signal (fragment): bovine growth hormone polyadenylation signal
   5918..6506    -  rep_origin     ori: high-copy-number ColE1/pMB1/pBR322/pUC origin of replication
   6677..7537    -  CDS            AmpR: β-lactamase; bla; confers resistance to ampicillin, carbenicillin, and related antibiotics
   7538..7642    -  promoter       AmpR promoter: bla
   7701..7753    -  misc_feature   bom (fragment): basis of mobility region from pBR322
>Addgene plasmid #99656 | dSp-p65 (100-261) | addgene full sequence | sequence record 191924 | Addgene NGS Result
AAAATTTAAGCTACAACAAGGCAAGGCTTGACCGACAATTGCATGAAGAATCTGCTTAGGGTTAGGCGTT
TTGCGCTGCTTCGCGATGTACGGGCCAGATATACGCGTTGACATTGATTATTGACTAGTTATTAATAGTA
ATCAATTACGGGGTCATTAGTTCATAGCCCATATATGGAGTTCCGCGTTACATAACTTACGGTAAATGGC
CCGCCTGGCTGACCGCCCAACGACCCCCGCCCATTGACGTCAATAATGACGTATGTTCCCATAGTAACGC
CAATAGGGACTTTCCATTGACGTCAATGGGTGGAGTATTTACGGTAAACTGCCCACTTGGCAGTACATCA
AGTGTATCATATGCCAAGTACGCCCCCTATTGACGTCAATGACGGTAAATGGCCCGCCTGGCATTATGCC
CAGTACATGACCTTATGGGACTTTCCTACTTGGCAGTACATCTACGTATTAGTCATCGCTATTACCATGG
TGATGCGGTTTTGGCAGTACATCAATGGGCGTGGATAGCGGTTTGACTCACGGGGATTTCCAAGTCTCCA
CCCCATTGACGTCAATGGGAGTTTGTTTTGGCACCAAAATCAACGGGACTTTCCAAAATGTCGTAACAAC
TCCGCCCCATTGACGCAAATGGGCGGTAGGCGTGTACGGTGGGAGGTCTATATAAGCAGAGCTCGTTTAG
TGAACCGTCAGATCGCCTGGAGACGCCATCCACGCTGTTTTGACCTCCATAGAAGACACCGGGACCGATC
CAGCCTCCGGACTCTAGAGGATCGAACCCTTGCCACCATGGACAAGAAGTACTCCATTGGGCTCGCTATC
GGCACAAACAGCGTCGGCTGGGCCGTCATTACGGACGAGTACAAGGTGCCGAGCAAAAAATTCAAAGTTC
TGGGCAATACCGATCGCCACAGCATAAAGAAGAACCTCATTGGCGCCCTCCTGTTCGACTCCGGGGAGAC
GGCCGAAGCCACGCGGCTCAAAAGAACAGCACGGCGCAGATATACCCGCAGAAAGAATCGGATCTGCTAC
CTGCAGGAGATCTTTAGTAATGAGATGGCTAAGGTGGATGACTCTTTCTTCCATAGGCTGGAGGAGTCCT
TTTTGGTGGAGGAGGATAAAAAGCACGAGCGCCACCCAATCTTTGGCAATATCGTGGACGAGGTGGCGTA
CCATGAAAAGTACCCAACCATATATCATCTGAGGAAGAAGCTTGTAGACAGTACTGATAAGGCTGACTTG
CGGTTGATCTATCTCGCGCTGGCGCATATGATCAAATTTCGGGGACACTTCCTCATCGAGGGGGACCTGA
ACCCAGACAACAGCGATGTCGACAAACTCTTTATCCAACTGGTTCAGACTTACAATCAGCTTTTCGAAGA
GAACCCGATCAACGCATCCGGAGTTGACGCCAAAGCAATCCTGAGCGCTAGGCTGTCCAAATCCCGGCGG
CTCGAAAACCTCATCGCACAGCTCCCTGGGGAGAAGAAGAACGGCCTGTTTGGTAATCTTATCGCCCTGT
CACTCGGGCTGACCCCCAACTTTAAATCTAACTTCGACCTGGCCGAAGATGCCAAGCTTCAACTGAGCAA
AGACACCTACGATGATGATCTCGACAATCTGCTGGCCCAGATCGGCGACCAGTACGCAGACCTTTTTTTG
GCGGCAAAGAACCTGTCAGACGCCATTCTGCTGAGTGATATTCTGCGAGTGAACACGGAGATCACCAAAG
CTCCGCTGAGCGCTAGTATGATCAAGCGCTATGATGAGCACCACCAAGACTTGACTTTGCTGAAGGCCCT
TGTCAGACAGCAACTGCCTGAGAAGTACAAGGAAATTTTCTTCGATCAGTCTAAAAATGGCTACGCCGGA
TACATTGACGGCGGAGCAAGCCAGGAGGAATTTTACAAATTTATTAAGCCCATCTTGGAAAAAATGGACG
GCACCGAGGAGCTGCTGGTAAAGCTTAACAGAGAAGATCTGTTGCGCAAACAGCGCACTTTCGACAATGG
AAGCATCCCCCACCAGATTCACCTGGGCGAACTGCACGCTATCCTCAGGCGGCAAGAGGATTTCTACCCC
TTTTTGAAAGATAACAGGGAAAAGATTGAGAAAATCCTCACATTTCGGATACCCTACTATGTAGGCCCCC
TCGCCCGGGGAAATTCCAGATTCGCGTGGATGACTCGCAAATCAGAAGAGACCATCACTCCCTGGAACTT
CGAGGAAGTCGTGGATAAGGGGGCCTCTGCCCAGTCCTTCATCGAAAGGATGACTAACTTTGATAAAAAT
CTGCCTAACGAAAAGGTGCTTCCTAAACACTCTCTGCTGTACGAGTACTTCACAGTTTATAACGAGCTCA
CCAAGGTCAAATACGTCACAGAAGGGATGAGAAAGCCAGCATTCCTGTCTGGAGAGCAGAAGAAAGCTAT
CGTGGACCTCCTCTTCAAGACGAACCGGAAAGTTACCGTGAAACAGCTCAAAGAAGACTATTTCAAAAAG
ATTGAATGTTTCGACTCTGTTGAAATCAGCGGAGTGGAGGATCGCTTCAACGCATCCCTGGGAACGTATC
ACGATCTCCTGAAAATCATTAAAGACAAGGACTTCCTGGACAATGAGGAGAACGAGGACATTCTTGAGGA
CATTGTCCTCACCCTTACGTTGTTTGAAGATAGGGAGATGATTGAAGAACGCTTGAAAACTTACGCTCAT
CTCTTCGACGACAAAGTCATGAAACAGCTCAAGAGGCGCCGATATACAGGATGGGGGCGGCTGTCAAGAA
AACTGATCAATGGGATCCGAGACAAGCAGAGTGGAAAGACAATCCTGGATTTTCTTAAGTCCGATGGATT
TGCCAACCGGAACTTCATGCAGTTGATCCATGATGACTCTCTCACCTTTAAGGAGGACATCCAGAAAGCA
CAAGTTTCTGGCCAGGGGGACAGTCTTCACGAGCACATCGCTAATCTTGCAGGTAGCCCAGCTATCAAAA
AGGGAATACTGCAGACCGTTAAGGTCGTGGATGAACTCGTCAAAGTAATGGGAAGGCATAAGCCCGAGAA
TATCGTTATCGAGATGGCCCGAGAGAACCAAACTACCCAGAAGGGACAGAAGAACAGTAGGGAAAGGATG
AAGAGGATTGAAGAGGGTATAAAAGAACTGGGGTCCCAAATCCTTAAGGAACACCCAGTTGAAAACACCC
AGCTTCAGAATGAGAAGCTCTACCTGTACTACCTGCAGAACGGCAGGGACATGTACGTGGATCAGGAACT
GGACATCAATCGGCTCTCCGACTACGACGTGGCTGCTATCGTGCCCCAGTCTTTTCTCAAAGATGATTCT
ATTGATAATAAAGTGTTGACAAGATCCGATAAAGCTAGAGGGAAGAGTGATAACGTCCCCTCAGAAGAAG
TTGTCAAGAAAATGAAAAATTATTGGCGGCAGCTGCTGAACGCCAAACTGATCACACAACGGAAGTTCGA
TAATCTGACTAAGGCTGAACGAGGTGGCCTGTCTGAGTTGGATAAAGCCGGCTTCATCAAAAGGCAGCTT
GTTGAGACACGCCAGATCACCAAGCACGTGGCCCAAATTCTCGATTCACGCATGAACACCAAGTACGATG
AAAATGACAAACTGATTCGAGAGGTGAAAGTTATTACTCTGAAGTCTAAGCTGGTCTCAGATTTCAGAAA
GGACTTTCAGTTTTATAAGGTGAGAGAGATCAACAATTACCACCATGCGCATGATGCCTACCTGAATGCA
GTGGTAGGCACTGCACTTATCAAAAAATATCCCAAGCTTGAATCTGAATTTGTTTACGGAGACTATAAAG
TGTACGATGTTAGGAAAATGATCGCAAAGTCTGAGCAGGAAATAGGCAAGGCCACCGCTAAGTACTTCTT
TTACAGCAATATTATGAATTTTTTCAAGACCGAGATTACACTGGCCAATGGAGAGATTCGGAAGCGACCA
CTTATCGAAACAAACGGAGAAACAGGAGAAATCGTGTGGGACAAGGGTAGGGATTTCGCGACAGTCCGGA
AGGTCCTGTCCATGCCGCAGGTGAACATCGTTAAAAAGACCGAAGTACAGACCGGAGGCTTCTCCAAGGA
AAGTATCCTCCCGAAAAGGAACAGCGACAAGCTGATCGCACGCAAAAAAGATTGGGACCCCAAGAAATAC
GGCGGATTCGATTCTCCTACAGTCGCTTACAGTGTACTGGTTGTGGCCAAAGTGGAGAAAGGGAAGTCTA
AAAAACTCAAAAGCGTCAAGGAACTGCTGGGCATCACAATCATGGAGCGATCAAGCTTCGAAAAAAACCC
CATCGACTTTCTCGAGGCGAAAGGATATAAAGAGGTCAAAAAAGACCTCATCATTAAGCTTCCCAAGTAC
TCTCTCTTTGAGCTTGAAAACGGCCGGAAACGAATGCTCGCTAGTGCGGGCGAGCTGCAGAAAGGTAACG
AGCTGGCACTGCCCTCTAAATACGTTAATTTCTTGTATCTGGCCAGCCACTATGAAAAGCTCAAAGGGTC
TCCCGAAGATAATGAGCAGAAGCAGCTGTTCGTGGAACAACACAAACACTACCTTGATGAGATCATCGAG
CAAATAAGCGAATTCTCCAAAAGAGTGATCCTCGCCGACGCTAACCTCGATAAGGTGCTTTCTGCTTACA
ATAAGCACAGGGATAAGCCCATCAGGGAGCAGGCAGAAAACATTATCCACTTGTTTACTCTGACCAACTT
GGGCGCGCCTGCAGCCTTCAAGTACTTCGACACCACCATAGACAGAAAGCGGTACACCTCTACAAAGGAG
GTCCTGGACGCCACACTGATTCATCAGTCAATTACGGGGCTCTATGAAACAAGAATCGACCTCTCTCAGC
TCGGTGGAGACAGCAGGGCTGACCCCAAGAAGAAGAGGAAGGTGAGTGGTGGAGGAAGTGGCGGGTCAGG
GTCGGTGCTGCCTCAGGCTCCTGCTCCTGCACCAGCTCCAGCCATGGTGTCTGCACTGGCTCAGGCACCA
GCACCCGTGCCTGTGCTGGCTCCTGGACCTCCACAGGCTGTGGCTCCACCAGCCCCTAAACCTACACAGG
CCGGCGAGGGCACACTGTCTGAAGCTCTGCTGCAGCTGCAGTTCGACGACGAGGATCTGGGAGCCCTGCT
GGGAAACAGCACCGATCCTGCCGTGTTCACCGACCTGGCCAGCGTGGACAACAGCGAGTTCCAGCAGCTG
CTGAACCAGGGCATCCCTGTGGCCCCTCACACCACCGAGCCCATGCTGATGGAATACCCCGAGGCCATCA
CCCGGCTCGTGACAGGCGCTCAGAGGCCTCCTGATCCAGCTCCTGCCCCTCTGGGAGCACCAGGCCTGCC
TAATGGACTGCTGTCTGGCGACGAGGACTTCAGCTCTATCGCCGATATGGATTTCTCAGCCTTGCTGTAG
AAGAATTCGATCCCTACCGGTTAGTAATGAGTTTAAACGGGGGAGGCTAACTGAAACACGGAAGGAGACA
ATACCGGAAGGAACCCGCGCTATGACGGCAATAAAAAGACAGAATAAAACGCACGGGTGTTGGGTCGTTT
GTTCATAAACGCGGGGTTCGGTCCCAGGGCTGGCACTCTGTCGATACCCCACCGAGACCCCATTGGGGCC
AATACGCCCGCGTTTCTTCCTTTTCCCCACCCCACCCCCCAAGTTCGGGTGAAGGCCCAGGGCTCGCAGC
CAACGTCGGGGCGGCAGGCCCTCCATAGTCGGTCGTTCGGCTGCGGCGAGCGGTATCAGCTCACTCAAAG
GCGGTAATACGGTTATCCACAGAATCAGGGGATAACGCAGGAAAGAACATGTGAGCAAAAGGCCAGCAAA
AGGCCAGGAACCGTAAAAAGGCCGCGTTGCTGGCGTTTTTCCATAGGCTCCGCCCCCCTGACGAGCATCA
CAAAAATCGACGCTCAAGTCAGAGGTGGCGAAACCCGACAGGACTATAAAGATACCAGGCGTTTCCCCCT
GGAAGCTCCCTCGTGCGCTCTCCTGTTCCGACCCTGCCGCTTACCGGATACCTGTCCGCCTTTCTCCCTT
CGGGAAGCGTGGCGCTTTCTCATAGCTCACGCTGTAGGTATCTCAGTTCGGTGTAGGTCGTTCGCTCCAA
GCTGGGCTGTGTGCACGAACCCCCCGTTCAGCCCGACCGCTGCGCCTTATCCGGTAACTATCGTCTTGAG
TCCAACCCGGTAAGACACGACTTATCGCCACTGGCAGCAGCCACTGGTAACAGGATTAGCAGAGCGAGGT
ATGTAGGCGGTGCTACAGAGTTCTTGAAGTGGTGGCCTAACTACGGCTACACTAGAAGAACAGTATTTGG
TATCTGCGCTCTGCTGAAGCCAGTTACCTTCGGAAAAAGAGTTGGTAGCTCTTGATCCGGCAAACAAACC
ACCGCTGGTAGCGGTGGTTTTTTTGTTTGCAAGCAGCAGATTACGCGCAGAAAAAAAGGATCTCAAGAAG
ATCCTTTGATCTTTTCTACGGGGTCTGACGCTCAGTGGAACGAAAACTCACGTTAAGGGATTTTGGTCAT
GAGATTATCAAAAAGGATCTTCACCTAGATCCTTTTAAATTAAAAATGAAGTTTTAAATCAATCTAAAGT
ATATATGAGTAAACTTGGTCTGACAGTTACCAATGCTTAATCAGTGAGGCACCTATCTCAGCGATCTGTC
TATTTCGTTCATCCATAGTTGCCTGACTCCCCGTCGTGTAGATAACTACGATACGGGAGGGCTTACCATC
TGGCCCCAGTGCTGCAATGATACCGCGAGACCCACGCTCACCGGCTCCAGATTTATCAGCAATAAACCAG
CCAGCCGGAAGGGCCGAGCGCAGAAGTGGTCCTGCAACTTTATCCGCCTCCATCCAGTCTATTAATTGTT
GCCGGGAAGCTAGAGTAAGTAGTTCGCCAGTTAATAGTTTGCGCAACGTTGTTGCCATTGCTACAGGCAT
CGTGGTGTCACGCTCGTCGTTTGGTATGGCTTCATTCAGCTCCGGTTCCCAACGATCAAGGCGAGTTACA
TGATCCCCCATGTTGTGCAAAAAAGCGGTTAGCTCCTTCGGTCCTCCGATCGTTGTCAGAAGTAAGTTGG
CCGCAGTGTTATCACTCATGGTTATGGCAGCACTGCATAATTCTCTTACTGTCATGCCATCCGTAAGATG
CTTTTCTGTGACTGGTGAGTACTCAACCAAGTCATTCTGAGAATAGTGTATGCGGCGACCGAGTTGCTCT
TGCCCGGCGTCAATACGGGATAATACCGCGCCACATAGCAGAACTTTAAAAGTGCTCATCATTGGAAAAC
GTTCTTCGGGGCGAAAACTCTCAAGGATCTTACCGCTGTTGAGATCCAGTTCGATGTAACCCACTCGTGC
ACCCAACTGATCTTCAGCATCTTTTACTTTCACCAGCGTTTCTGGGTGAGCAAAAACAGGAAGGCAAAAT
GCCGCAAAAAAGGGAATAAGGGCGACACGGAAATGTTGAATACTCATACTCTTCCTTTTTCAATATTATT
GAAGCATTTATCAGGGTTATTGTCTCATGAGCGGATACATATTTGAATGTATTTAGAAAAATAAACAAAT
AGGGGTTCCGCGCACATTTCCCCGAAAAGTGCCACCTGACGTCGACGGATCGGGAGATCTCCCGATCCCC
TATGGTGCACTCTCAGTACAATCTGCTCTGATGCCGCATAGTTAAGCCAGTATCTGCTCCCTGCTTGTGT
GTTGGAGGTCGCTGAGTAGTGCGCGAGC
